>Addgene plasmid #17223 | pPolII-Luc | addgene partial sequence | sequence record 22682 | LucNRev 5'-CCTTATGCAGTTGCTCTCC-3'
CGCCGGGCCTTTCTTTATGTTTTTGGCGTCTTCCATGGTGGCTTTACCAACAGTACCGGAATGCCAAGCT
TACTTAGATCGCAGATCTCGAGCCCGGGCTAGCCATTTCTTGCGCGCCCGATCCTGAACGGCAGAGGTTA
CGGCAGTTTGTCTCTCCCCCTTCCGGGAGCCACCTTCTTCTCCAACCGTCCCGGTCGCGCTCTCGGCGCT
TCTGAGGAGAGAACTGGCTGAGTGACGCCCTTTATAGATTCGCCCTTGTGTCCCGCCCCTTCCTTTCCCG
CCCTCCCTTGCGCTACGGGGCCGCCCGCACCGGCCTACACGGAGCGCGCGCGGCGGAGTTGTTGACGCTA
GGGCTCCGGCTCCCTGGTTGGGTGTTCTTTCTGACGCGACAGGAGGAGGAGAATGTTCCTGGTCCTGTCG
TCCTCCTTTCGGGTTTCCCGTGCACTCAAACCGAGGACTTACAGAACGGAGGATAAAGTTAGGCCATTTT
TACTCAGCTTCGGAGTTCAGGCTCATTTTCAGCTAAAGTCTCTCATTAGTATCCCCCCACACACATCGGG
AAAATGGTTTGTCCTACGCATCGGTAATGAAGGCGGGGCCCTTCGGGTCCTCCGGAGCGGGTTCCGGGGG
TGGGGGGAAGGAGGGAGGGACGGGACGGGCCTCGTTCATGAATATT
