[The description below was written by a language model from this plasmid's Addgene catalogue record.]
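Description:
pPolII-Luc is a mammalian luciferase reporter plasmid built on the pGV-BM2 backbone (about 4.8 kb without insert), a promoter-less luciferase vector into which candidate regulatory DNA is placed upstream of the reporter gene. It is maintained in E. coli as a high-copy plasmid under ampicillin selection. The record does not list the bacterial origin, polyadenylation signals or the exact luciferase variant, and no feature table is available to confirm these details.

The insert is a roughly 710 bp fragment of the mouse RNA polymerase II (PolII) promoter, unmutated, cloned by restriction digestion between the KpnI and NheI sites of the backbone. The KpnI site was destroyed in the process and the NheI site was retained. In this arrangement the PolII promoter fragment drives luciferase transcription after transfection into mammalian cells, so light output reports the activity of that promoter.

The record does not state a purpose. However, a promoter of a broadly expressed housekeeping gene such as this one usually serves as a constitutively active reference or positive control in reporter assays. Cell-type-restricted promoter constructs can then be compared against it. The associated publication concerns the induction of pluripotent stem cells from adult human fibroblasts by defined factors, which fits a role as a comparator alongside reporters for pluripotency-associated promoters. The plasmid carries no selectable marker for mammalian cells according to the record, so transient transfection is the likely mode of use.
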