Addgene plasmid #17223: pPolII-Luc
Depositing lab: Shinya Yamanaka. Publication: Induction of pluripotent stem cells from adult human fibroblasts by defined factors. Takahashi K, Tanabe K, Ohnuki M, Narita M, Ichisaka T, Tomoda K, Yamanaka S. Cell. 2007 Nov 30. 131(5):861-72. 10.1016/j.cell.2007.11.019 PubMed 18035408.
Backbone
  Vector backbone: pGV-BM2
  Backbone size w/o insert (bp): 4842
  Vector type: Mammalian Expression, Luciferase
Growth in bacteria
  Bacterial resistance: Ampicillin, 100 μg/mL
  Growth temperature: 37°C
  Growth strain: DH5alpha
  Copy number: High Copy
Gene/Insert
  Gene/Insert name: PolII promoter
  Species: M. musculus (mouse)
  Insert size (bp): 710
  Mutation: None
  Cloning method: Restriction Enzyme; 5′ cloning site KpnI (destroyed during cloning); 3′ cloning site NheI (not destroyed)
  Sequencing primers: 5′ pGV-2U
Terms and licenses: Academic/Nonprofit Terms; Industry Terms: Not Available to Industry
How to cite: pPolII-Luc was a gift from Shinya Yamanaka (Addgene plasmid # 17223 ; http://n2t.net/addgene:17223 ; RRID:Addgene_17223)
